Addgene plasmid #34517: KHBD00409
Depositing lab: Bart Deplancke. Depositing organization: Swiss Federal Institute of Technology (EPFL). Publication: Automated protein-DNA interaction screening of Drosophila regulatory elements. Korneel Hens, Jean-Daniel Feuz, Alina Isakova, Antonina Lagovitina, Andreas Massouras, Julien Bryois, Patrick Callaerts, Susan E. Celniker, Bart Deplancke. Nat Methods. 2011 Oct 30;8(12):1065-70. 10.1038/nmeth.1763 PubMed 22037703.
Backbone
  Vector backbone: pDONR221
  Backbone manufacturer: Invitrogen
  Backbone size w/o insert (bp): 2536
  Vector type: Gateway Donor Vector
Growth in bacteria
  Bacterial resistance: Kanamycin, 50 μg/mL
  Growth temperature: 37°C
  Growth strain: DH5alpha
  Copy number: High Copy
Gene/Insert
  Gene/Insert name: CG5249 (alt names: FBgn0035625; Blimp-1)
  Species: D. melanogaster (fly)
  Insert size (bp): 3609
  Entrez Gene: Blimp-1 (a.k.a. Dmel_CG5249, CG5249, Dmel\CG5249, blimp-1, dBlimp-1, dBlimp1)
  Cloning method: Gateway Cloning
  Sequencing primers: 5′ M13F; 3′ M13R
Terms and licenses: Academic/Nonprofit Terms; Industry Terms: Not Available to Industry
Depositor comments: Please note that the ORFs in this collection were cloned open-ended (without a stop codon).
How to cite: KHBD00409 was a gift from Bart Deplancke (Addgene plasmid # 34517 ; http://n2t.net/addgene:34517 ; RRID:Addgene_34517)
