[The description below was written by a language model from this plasmid's Addgene catalogue record.]
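Description:
KHBD00409 is a Gateway entry-type clone built in the Invitrogen pDONR221 backbone, carrying the open reading frame of the Drosophila melanogaster gene CG5249, better known as Blimp-1 (FBgn0035625). The catalogue lists it as a Gateway donor vector, with a backbone of about 2.5 kb and an insert of about 3.6 kb introduced by Gateway recombination cloning. It is maintained in standard E. coli cloning strains such as DH5alpha as a high-copy plasmid under kanamycin selection. No feature table accompanies the record, so the origin of replication, the attachment sites flanking the insert and other backbone elements are not individually documented here. In general, an ORF recombined into a pDONR vector ends up flanked by attL sites. M13 forward and reverse primer sites on either side of the insert are listed for sequence verification.

The plasmid is not an expression construct in itself: the record names no promoter, tag or reporter, and a donor-vector clone of this kind serves as a shuttle from which the ORF can be moved by recombination into destination vectors that supply those elements. The depositor notes that ORFs in this collection were cloned open-ended, without a stop codon, which allows in-frame C-terminal fusions after transfer. It also means that translation termination must be provided by the destination vector. The clone belongs to a collection associated with automated screening of protein–DNA interactions at Drosophila regulatory elements, so its likely use is generating Blimp-1 fusion constructs for such interaction assays or for other expression studies.
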