>Addgene plasmid #34517 | KHBD00409 | depositor partial sequence | sequence record 41084 | KHBD00409 sequence 3609 bps
ATGCATGGACATCACAACCACAACCATCTGCCGCAGCAGCAGCCACAAAATCCGCAGGAGCAGCAGTCGG
GTGCCATCATGAAGGCAGCCAACCAGCCCCACCATCCCGCCCACAGCCATCCGCTCAATCACCCACATCC
GCACCAGCATGCCCAGCCACATCCGCATCCACATCCCCATCCGCATCACAAGCTGTCGGCGAGAAGGGCG
CGCAGTCGCAGTCGAAGTCGCAGTCCGACGCCGGATGGCAATCAGGACTACGATGTGACCAGGATGCGGG
AGGAGGACTTCGAGCGGCTGGCCGTCTACCTGGTGCCGGATGTCCAGGCGGAGCGGGGACTGCCCAATCG
GGCGGACAAGACGCTGCCGCGCAGCCTGACGCTCAAGTCATCCATGGTCTACTCAACGCCAAATGTTAAG
ACTGAAGGAGTTTGGAGCAGCGGGGTCATCCCACGTGGCACTCGCTTTGGCCCATTCGAAGGCATTCCAA
CCTCTAATTATCCCAATGATAAGAATAAGGCGCGCTATTTCTGGCGGATCTTCAAGGACGATGACTACTA
TTACTTGGATGGTTCCGATCGCTCGCAGTCCAATTGGATGCGCTATGTGGCCTCCGCTTATAGTTTATCC
GTAATGAACCTGGTGGCGTGCCAGCACCAGGAGAACATCTATTTCTACACCACCCGCGACATTCTGCCCA
ACGAGGAGCTAATGGTTTGGTACTGCAAGGACTTCGCCAGTCGCCTGGGCTACGATGTGGATCCTGAGAC
GACGATCTTCGGCGCATGCAAGCAGGCTGTGGAAGCGGAGGAGGAGGCGGACGAGGAGGAGGAAGAGGCG
GAGGGAGAGGACGGAAAGCCGCGATACTCGATGCCAGCTCCGGAAATTCCACCCGATGTGGCCGTGAGTC
ACATAACCTACGTCATGGGTCTCCATCTGCCTGTGGGAGCGGGAAATGGTCCGGCGAATGGTTCGGTTGC
GGGTTCCGTTTCCGGTGCCACACCTCCACCACCGACTGCCACGCCATGCTGCCGCCGCTCCAGTCCACCC
GCCCACGTCAGCACCACCACCTCCACTTGCAACGCCCACCACCCGCACATCCAGCATGGTCGACATGCCT
CCGTAATCATCGGCCAGGATCGATCGCCTATGGCCAGCAGTGACAAGGATACGGCGGGATCTCCCCTTTC
CGGTCTGGACCATCAGATGACCCCGCAGGATGGCAGCGTGAGGTCTGTGAGATCGGACGAGGGCTACCAC
AGCAACGAGTGCCACGAGGATGGACTCACACCACCCGAGGATTCCAGCGACAGCGAGAGTGAACATAACT
ACGTGCTGGACTGCTCGAAGAAGGCAATTGCTCCCAAAGAGACAGTGATTGCCCAGGCCCAAAAGCCCAG
CAGTTCTCCACCGGCAGTGGTAATGGCCAACACGACTACCAACTCGATGATTAGCCACAGTTCACCCACT
GCGACGCCCATTTGCGAAACGGACAAGAATGAGTATAGAAAGTTCAAGGTGAAAATGCCGCTGAAGTACG
AGTTCAAGAACAAGACCTGCGTAAAACAGGAGCCAAGCCTTAAGGAAGTGGACCAGGAGATGTCCTTGCC
GCAGGAGGAGGAGGAGGATCAGGTGATGCATCCGGAACCCGATTCAATTTGCCCATCGACCACCACCCAT
CTGGGCGATGAGCACATGCTGATGATGGAGCGGGAACGGGAAAGGGAGCGCGAAAGGATCCAGGAGAGGG
AACCATCCAACCAGCAGCCCGCCTCCTCCACGGTCATCGTACTGGAACACAACTCTGGCGGTCAAGCCCG
CACCATTGTCCCACTGAGTAAACCCTACTACGAACCAGATCCTCCCGGCGAACGCTATATGCGATTTGGC
CAGCCCTCTTCCAGCATCCTGGAGACTATCCTCACCAGCCAACATCGCTTGGAGGCGGCAGCTGCTGCGG
CAAATGCCTGCCGACAGGCCAATGCCGCCACACCACCGCCCACATCGCCCACGGAGATGGCCTACAGCTA
CAAGAAATCCCAGCGGTACGGTAATGCCGTGAGTCCGGATAGTAGTTCCAATCTGGGACAGAATCCCGAG
CAGCTTTCCTCGTCGGCAGTGGTGGTCGGCGAACAGGAAATGACCAGAGCCACCATGATCAAGGGAGAGT
GCTCACCACCACCGCCTAGCCACCATCATCACAATGTCATCTTCTCGCCCTCGAGACATGCTGCTTATCT
GGGAGCCGGCGAAGCGGGTGGCCACTCACCGAGTCCGGGTTATCCTGGCTATCCCCACTATGGAGCTGCA
GCCACCTCGACCTTCCACTCACCACCACATAGTTCCCATTCCCCGTTCGATCGCCAGTCGAATGCATCCA
GTGGTGCGGGTTCGGCCACAAATCTGCATTTATTGCAAACCAGCACCCAAATGCTGAACCATCCGCTGAT
GCAGCCCCTCACACCCCTGCAGCGTTTGTCCCCGCTGAGGATATCCCCACCCAGCAGCCTCAGTCCTGAT
GGCAACTCGTGTCCCCGCAGCGGCAGCCCCTTGAGTCCCAATTCCTTGGCCTCCAGAGGCTACCGATCGT
TGCCTTATCCGCTCAAGAAGAAGGATGGCAAGATGCACTACGAGTGCAATGTGTGCTGCAAGACTTTTGG
CCAATTGAGCAACCTCAAGGTGCACCTGAGAACCCATTCCGGCGAAAGGCCCTTCAAGTGCAATGTGTGC
ACGAAGAGCTTCACCCAGTTGGCGCACCTCCAGAAGCATCATCTGGTGCATACGGGCGAGAAACCGCATC
AGTGCGACATCTGCAAGAAGCGTTTCTCGAGCACCTCCAACCTGAAGACCCATTTGAGGCTGCACAGTGG
TCAGAAACCATATGCCTGTGATCTCTGCCCGCAGAAGTTCACACAGTTTGTGCATCTGAAGTTGCACAAG
AGACTGCACACGAACGACAGGCCCTATGTGTGCCAGGGTTGCGACAAGAAGTACATCAGTGCATCCGGCT
TGAGGACCCACTGGAAGACCACCAGCTGCAAGCCCAACAATCTGGAGGAGGAGCTGGCCATGGCAGCAGC
GGCAACATCGGAGTGTTTGGATAAAGACCATCCCGAACCGGACTCCCGAGAAGCCTACGAGCAACTGACG
CAGCACATGCATCCTGCTGTGCATCCGGGATTGAGGCACCTCTCGAGTGGGGGTCAATCGCCACCGCGCC
TGATACCCCTGGGCAATCACATGGCGCCACAACAGCAGTCGCATCAGCAGCAGCAACAGCAGCATCAGCA
GCAGGGAGTGCCACCGCCCCACTTACTGATGACCCAGCATTCGGTGGGTCCGGCACCCATGCTGCTGACC
ACCGCCAGCCAGTTGCCACCACCGCCGCCACATCATCAGCAGAACTCGCCCAGCCGTCTGCTGCAACATG
GCCACGCACATCCGTTGCAGATGCAACAGCAACAGCAGCAGCAACAGCAGCACTCGCCCAAGGGACTCAA
ATCCCTGCCGGAATCGGGGGTGTATCTGCATGGACAGCATGTGCAGGCCCAGGAGAGCAGACCATCGGTC
ATTGAGTCCTCCAACCAGCCCATGATCATCGAATGCACG
