>Addgene plasmid #34517 | KHBD00409 | addgene partial sequence | sequence record 42388 | M13-Rev 5'-CAGGAAACAGCTATGACC-3'
TTTATTTTGACTGATAGTGACCTGTTCGTTGCAACAAATTGATAAGCAATGCTTTCTTATAATGCCAACT
TTGTACAAGAAAGTTGGCAACGTGCATTCGATGATCATGGGCTGGTTGGAGGACTCAATGACCGATGGTC
TGCTCTCCTGGGCCTGCACATGCTGTCCATGCAGATACACCCCCGATTCCGGCAGGGATTTGAGTCCCTT
GGGCGAGTGCTGCTGTTGCTGCTGCTGTTGCTGTTGCATCTGCAACGGATGTGCGTGGCCATGTTGCAGC
AGACGGCTGGGCGAGTTCTGCTGATGATGTGGCGGCGGTGGTGGCAACTGGCTGGCGGTGGTCAGCAGCA
TGGGTGCCGGACCCACCGAATGCTGGGTCATCAGTAAGTGGGGCGGTGGCACTCCCTGCTGCTGATGCTG
CTGTTGCTGCTGCTGATGCGACTGCTGTTGTGGCGCCATGTGATTGCCCAGGGGTATCAGGCGCGGTGGC
GATTGACCCCCACTCGAGAGGTGCCTCAATCCCGGATGCACAGCAGGATGCATGTGCTGCGTCAGTTGCT
CGTAGGCTTCTCGGGAGTCCGGTTCGGGATGGTCTTTATCCAAACACTCCGATGTTGCCGCTGCTGCCAT
GGCCAGCTCCTCCTCCAGATTGTTGGGCTTGCAGCTGGTGGTCTTCCAGTGGGTCCTCAAGCCGGATGCA
CTGATGTACTTCTTGTCGCAACCCTGGCACACATAGGGCCTGTCGTTCGTGTGCAGTCTCTTGTGCAACT
TCAGATGCACAAACTGTGTGAACTTCTGCGGGCAGAGATCACAGGCATATGGTTTCTGAC
